Addgene plasmid #89831: pLPCX2-HA-GATA3 N2(1-294)
Purpose: Express GATA3 N2 in mammalian cells
Depositing lab: Shengyu Yang. Depositing organization: H. Lee Moffitt Cancer Center and Research Institute. Publication: GATA3 transcription factor abrogates Smad4 transcription factor-mediated fascin overexpression, invadopodium formation, and breast cancer cell invasion. Sun J, He H, Pillai S, Xiong Y, Challa S, Xu L, Chellappan S, Yang S. J Biol Chem. 2013 Dec 27;288(52):36971-82. doi: 10.1074/jbc.M113.506535. Epub 2013 Nov 14. PubMed 24235142.
Backbone
  Vector backbone: pLNCX2
  Backbone manufacturer: Clontech
  Backbone size w/o insert (bp): 6100
  Total vector size (bp): 6100
  Vector type: Retroviral
  Selectable markers: Puromycin
Growth in bacteria
  Bacterial resistance: Ampicillin, 100 μg/mL
  Growth temperature: 37°C
  Growth strain: NEB Stable
  Copy number: Low Copy
Gene/Insert
  Gene/Insert name: Gata3
  Species: M. musculus (mouse)
  Insert size (bp): 900
  Mutation: N2 (AA 1-294)
  GenBank ID: NM_008091.3
  Entrez Gene: Gata3 (a.k.a. Gata-3, jal)
  Tag / fusion protein: HA (N terminal on insert)
Terms and licenses: Academic/Nonprofit Terms; Industry Terms: Not Available to Industry
How to cite: pLPCX2-HA-GATA3 N2(1-294) was a gift from Shengyu Yang (Addgene plasmid # 89831 ; http://n2t.net/addgene:89831 ; RRID:Addgene_89831)
