[The description below was written by a language model from this plasmid's Addgene catalogue record and pLannotate feature annotations shown in this document.]
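Description:
pLPCX2-HA-GATA3 N2(1-294) is a gammaretroviral (Moloney murine leukemia virus–based) expression vector for producing an N-terminal fragment of mouse GATA3 in mammalian cells. The catalogue lists the backbone as Clontech's pLNCX2, but the name, the puromycin marker and the feature table all point to an LPCX-type layout. Reading through the circular map, this runs 5' LTR, packaging signal (Ψ) with a truncated gag region lacking its start codon, puromycin N-acetyltransferase (PuroR), an internal CMV immediate-early enhancer/promoter, the insert, and a 3' MoMLV LTR. In this arrangement the LTR-driven genomic transcript would supply puromycin resistance while the internal CMV promoter drives the gene of interest. The extended Ψ/gag region allows the RNA to be packaged when gag, pol and env are provided in trans by a packaging cell line. In bacteria the plasmid is maintained through a ColE1/pBR322-type origin and ampicillin resistance. Two loxP sites are annotated in the bacterial backbone near bom fragments, and the record does not explain their purpose.

The insert encodes Gata3 residues 1–294 ("N2"), a roughly 900 bp C-terminal truncation, with an HA epitope tag at the N terminus according to the catalogue. The HA tag is not annotated separately, though a short gap lies between the cloning-site fragment and the start of the Gata3 annotation. The sequenced record is 7,165 nt, larger than the 6,100 bp total listed in the catalogue. The construct allows transient expression or stable, puromycin-selected transduction. As one of a set of deletion mutants, it would suit mapping which GATA3 regions are needed for function, in the context of the associated work on GATA3, Smad4-dependent fascin expression and breast cancer cell invasion.
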