Features (pLannotate 1.2.2; 23 found; start..end, strand, type, name):
      1..304     +  enhancer       CMV enhancer: human cytomegalovirus immediate early enhancer
    305..508     +  promoter       CMV promoter: human cytomegalovirus (CMV) immediate early promoter
    531..554     +  misc_feature   MCS (fragment): multiple cloning site
    588..1466    +  CDS            Gata3 (fragment): GATA3_MOUSE - Also known as Gata-3. Experimental evidence at protein level: Swiss-Prot protein existence level 1. Transcriptional activator which binds to the enhancer of the T-cell receptor alpha and delta genes. Binds to the consensus sequence 5'-AGATAG-3'. Required for the T-helper 2 (Th2) differentiation process following immune and inflammatory responses. From Mus musculus (Mouse).
   1566..2159    +  LTR            LTR: long terminal repeat from Moloney murine leukemia virus
   2228..2268    +  CDS            rop (fragment): Rop protein, which maintains plasmids at low copy number; rop
   2370..2408    +  misc_feature   bom (fragment): basis of mobility region from pBR322
   2412..2445    -  protein_bind   loxP: Cre-mediated recombination occurs in the 8-bp core sequence (GCATACAT). Cre recombinase
   2505..2538    -  protein_bind   loxP: Cre-mediated recombination occurs in the 8-bp core sequence (GCATACAT). Cre recombinase
   2542..2643    +  misc_feature   bom (fragment): basis of mobility region from pBR322
   2829..3417    -  rep_origin     ori: high-copy-number ColE1/pMB1/pBR322/pUC origin of replication
   3588..4448    -  CDS            AmpR: β-lactamase; bla; confers resistance to ampicillin, carbenicillin, and related antibiotics
   4449..4553    -  promoter       AmpR promoter: bla
   4830..4937    +  LTR            3' LTR (ΔU3) (fragment): self-inactivating 3' long terminal repeat (LTR) from Moloney murine leukemia virus
   4954..5011    +  LTR            LTR (fragment): long terminal repeat from Moloney murine leukemia virus
   5025..5088    +  LTR            LTR (fragment): long terminal repeat from Moloney murine leukemia virus
   5241..5416    +  LTR            5' LTR (truncated): truncated long terminal repeat from Moloney murine sarcoma virus
   5538..5812    +  misc_feature   MESV Ψ (fragment): packaging signal of murine embryonic stem cell virus
   5879..6295    +  CDS            gag (truncated): truncated Moloney murine leukemia virus (MMLV) gag gene lacking the start codon
   6301..6318    +  misc_feature   MCS (fragment): pBluescript multiple cloning site
   6392..6991    +  CDS            PuroR: puromycin N-acetyltransferase; pac from Streptomyces alboniger; confers resistance to puromycin
   7041..7106    +  CDS            dmpM (fragment): DMPM_STRAD - Protein inferred from homology: Swiss-Prot protein existence level 3. From Streptomyces alboniger.
   7113..7165    +  enhancer       CMV enhancer (fragment): human cytomegalovirus immediate early enhancer
>Addgene plasmid #89831 | pLPCX2-HA-GATA3 N2(1-294) | addgene full sequence | sequence record 178041 | Addgene NGS Result
CGTTACATAACTTACGGTAAATGGCCCGCCTGGCTGACCGCCCAACGACCCCCGCCCATTGACGTCAATA
ATGACGTATGTTCCCATAGTAACGCCAATAGGGACTTTCCATTGACGTCAATGGGTGGAGTATTTACGGT
AAACTGCCCACTTGGCAGTACATCAAGTGTATCATATGCCAAGTACGCCCCCTATTGACGTCAATGACGG
TAAATGGCCCGCCTGGCATTATGCCCAGTACATGACCTTATGGGACTTTCCTACTTGGCAGTACATCTAC
GTATTAGTCATCGCTATTACCATGGTGATGCGGTTTTGGCAGTACATCAATGGGCGTGGATAGCGGTTTG
ACTCACGGGGATTTCCAAGTCTCCACCCCATTGACGTCAATGGGAGTTTGTTTTGGCACCAAAATCAACG
GGACTTTCCAAAATGTCGTAACAACTCCGCCCCATTGACGCAAATGGGCGGTAGGCGTGTACGGTGGGAG
GTCTATATAAGCAGAGCTGGTTTAGTGAACCGTCAGATCCGCTAGCGCTACCGGACTCAGATCTATGGAC
TACCCTTATGATGTGCCGGATTATGCCGAGGTGACTGCGGACCAGCCGCGCTGGGTGAGCCACCATCACC
CCGCGGTCCTCAACGGTCAGCACCCAGACACGCACCACCCGGGCCTCGGCCATTCGTACATGGAAGCTCA
GTATCCGCTGACGGAAGAGGTGGACGTACTTTTTAACATCGATGGTCAAGGCAACCACGTCCCGTCCTAC
TACGGAAACTCCGTCAGGGCTACGGTGCAGAGGTATCCTCCGACCCACCACGGGAGCCAGGTATGCCGCC
CGCCTCTGCTGCACGGATCTCTGCCCTGGCTGGATGGCGGCAAAGCCCTGAGCAGCCACCACACCGCCTC
GCCCTGGAACCTCAGCCCCTTCTCCAAGACGTCCATCCACCACGGCTCTCCGGGGCCTCTGTCCGTTTAC
CCTCCGGCTTCATCCTCTTCTCTGGCGGCCGGCCACTCCAGTCCTCATCTCTTCACCTTCCCGCCCACCC
CGCCGAAAGACGTCTCCCCAGACCCGTCGCTGTCCACCCCGGGATCCGCCGGGTCGGCCAGGCAAGATGA
GAAAGAGTGCCTCAAGTATCAGGTGCAGCTGCCAGATAGCATGAAGCTGGAGACGTCTCACTCTCGAGGC
AGCATGACCACCCTGGGTGGGGCCTCATCCTCAGCCCACCACCCCATTACCACCTATCCGCCCTATGTGC
CCGAGTACAGCTCTGGACTCTTCCCACCCAGCAGCCTGCTGGGAGGATCCCCTACCGGGTTCGGATGTAA
GTCGAGGCCCAAGGCACGATCCAGCACAGAAGGCAGGGAGTGTGTGAACTGCGGGGCAACCTCTACCCCA
CTGTGGCGGCGAGATGGTACCGGGCACTACCTTTGCAATGCCTGCGGACTCTACCATAAAATGAATTAGG
AATTCGTTAGGCCATTAAGGCCTGTCGACAAGCGGCCGCCTCGGCCAAACATCGATAAAATAAAAGATTT
TATTTAGTCTCCAGAAAAAGGGGGGAATGAAAGACCCCACCTGTAGGTTTGGCAAGCTAGCTTAAGTAAC
GCCATTTTGCAAGGCATGGAAAAATACATAACTGAGAATAGAGAAGTTCAGATCAAGGTCAGGAACAGAT
GGAACAGCTGAATATGGGCCAAACAGGATATCTGTGGTAAGCAGTTCCTGCCCCGGCTCAGGGCCAAGAA
CAGATGGAACAGCTGAATATGGGCCAAACAGGATATCTGTGGTAAGCAGTTCCTGCCCCGGCTCAGGGCC
AAGAACAGATGGTCCCCAGATGCGGTCCAGCCCTCAGCAGTTTCTAGAGAACCATCAGATGTTTCCAGGG
TGCCCCAAGGACCTGAAATGACCCTGTGCCTTATTTGAACTAACCAATCAGTTCGCTTCTCGCTTCTGTT
CGCGCGCTTCTGCTCCCCGAGCTCAATAAAAGAGCCCACAACCCCTCACTCGGGGCGCCAGTCCTCCGAT
TGACTGAGTCGCCCGGGTACCCGTGTATCCAATAAACCCTCTTGCAGTTGCATCCGACTTGTGGTCTCGC
TGTTCCTTGGGAGGGTCTCCTCTGAGTGATTGACTACCCGTCAGCGGGGGTCTTTCATTTGGGGGCTCGT
CCGGGATCGGGAGACCCCTGCCCAGGGACCACCGACCCACCACCGGGAGGTAAGCTGGCTGCCTCGCGCG
TTTCGGTGATGACGGTGAAAACCTCTGACACATGCAGCTCCCGGAGACGGTCACAGCTTGTCTGTAAGCG
GATGCCGGGAGCAGACAAGCCCGTCAGGGCGCGTCAGCGGGTGTTGGCGGGTGTCGGGGCGCAGCCATGA
CCCAGTCACGTAGCGATAGCGGAGTGTACTGATAACTTCGTATAATGTATGCTATACGAAGTTATTAGGT
CTGAAGAGGAGTTTACGTCCAGCCAAGCTAGGGCCGCGATCCGGAACCCTTAATATAACTTCGTATAATG
TATGCTATACGAAGTTATCAGTACTGGCTTAACTATGCGGCATCAGAGCAGATTGTACTGAGAGTGCACC
ATATGCGGTGTGAAATACCGCACAGATGCGTAAGGAGAAAATACCGCATCAGGCGCTCTTCCGCTTCCTC
GCTCACTGACTCGCTGCGCTCGGTCGTTCGGCTGCGGCGAGCGGTATCAGCTCACTCAAAGGCGGTAATA
CGGTTATCCACAGAATCAGGGGATAACGCAGGAAAGAACATGTGAGCAAAAGGCCAGCAAAAGGCCAGGA
ACCGTAAAAAGGCCGCGTTGCTGGCGTTTTTCCATAGGCTCCGCCCCCCTGACGAGCATCACAAAAATCG
ACGCTCAAGTCAGAGGTGGCGAAACCCGACAGGACTATAAAGATACCAGGCGTTTCCCCCTGGAAGCTCC
CTCGTGCGCTCTCCTGTTCCGACCCTGCCGCTTACCGGATACCTGTCCGCCTTTCTCCCTTCGGGAAGCG
TGGCGCTTTCTCATAGCTCACGCTGTAGGTATCTCAGTTCGGTGTAGGTCGTTCGCTCCAAGCTGGGCTG
TGTGCACGAACCCCCCGTTCAGCCCGACCGCTGCGCCTTATCCGGTAACTATCGTCTTGAGTCCAACCCG
GTAAGACACGACTTATCGCCACTGGCAGCAGCCACTGGTAACAGGATTAGCAGAGCGAGGTATGTAGGCG
GTGCTACAGAGTTCTTGAAGTGGTGGCCTAACTACGGCTACACTAGAAGGACAGTATTTGGTATCTGCGC
TCTGCTGAAGCCAGTTACCTTCGGAAAAAGAGTTGGTAGCTCTTGATCCGGCAAACAAACCACCGCTGGT
AGCGGTGGTTTTTTTGTTTGCAAGCAGCAGATTACGCGCAGAAAAAAAGGATCTCAAGAAGATCCTTTGA
TCTTTTCTACGGGGTCTGACGCTCAGTGGAACGAAAACTCACGTTAAGGGATTTTGGTCATGAGATTATC
AAAAAGGATCTTCACCTAGATCCTTTTAAATTAAAAATGAAGTTTTAAATCAATCTAAAGTATATATGAG
TAAACTTGGTCTGACAGTTACCAATGCTTAATCAGTGAGGCACCTATCTCAGCGATCTGTCTATTTCGTT
CATCCATAGTTGCCTGACTCCCCGTCGTGTAGATAACTACGATACGGGAGGGCTTACCATCTGGCCCCAG
TGCTGCAATGATACCGCGAGACCCACGCTCACCGGCTCCAGATTTATCAGCAATAAACCAGCCAGCCGGA
AGGGCCGAGCGCAGAAGTGGTCCTGCAACTTTATCCGCCTCCATCCAGTCTATTAATTGTTGCCGGGAAG
CTAGAGTAAGTAGTTCGCCAGTTAATAGTTTGCGCAACGTTGTTGCCATTGCTGCAGGCATCGTGGTGTC
ACGCTCGTCGTTTGGTATGGCTTCATTCAGCTCCGGTTCCCAACGATCAAGGCGAGTTACATGATCCCCC
ATGTTGTGCAAAAAAGCGGTTAGCTCCTTCGGTCCTCCGATCGTTGTCAGAAGTAAGTTGGCCGCAGTGT
TATCACTCATGGTTATGGCAGCACTGCATAATTCTCTTACTGTCATGCCATCCGTAAGATGCTTTTCTGT
GACTGGTGAGTACTCAACCAAGTCATTCTGAGAATAGTGTATGCGGCGACCGAGTTGCTCTTGCCCGGCG
TCAACACGGGATAATACCGCGCCACATAGCAGAACTTTAAAAGTGCTCATCATTGGAAAACGTTCTTCGG
GGCGAAAACTCTCAAGGATCTTACCGCTGTTGAGATCCAGTTCGATGTAACCCACTCGTGCACCCAACTG
ATCTTCAGCATCTTTTACTTTCACCAGCGTTTCTGGGTGAGCAAAAACAGGAAGGCAAAATGCCGCAAAA
AAGGGAATAAGGGCGACACGGAAATGTTGAATACTCATACTCTTCCTTTTTCAATATTATTGAAGCATTT
ATCAGGGTTATTGTCTCATGAGCGGATACATATTTGAATGTATTTAGAAAAATAAACAAATAGGGGTTCC
GCGCACATTTCCCCGAAAAGTGCCACCTGACGTCTAAGAAACCATTATTATCATGACATTAACCTATAAA
AATAGGCGTATCACGAGGCCCTTTCGTCTTCAAGAATTGCTAGCAATTGCTAGCAATTGCTAGCAATTCA
TACCAGATCACCGAAAACTGTCCTCCAAATGTGTCCCCCTCACACTCCCAAATTCGCGGGCTTCTGCCTC
TTAGACCACTCTACCCTATTCCCCACACTCACCGGAGCCAAAGCCGCGGCCCTTCCGTTTCTTTGCTTTT
GAAAGACCCCACCCGTAGGTGGCAAGCTAGCTTAAGTAACGCCACTTTGCAAGGCATGGAAAAATACATA
ACTGAGAATAGAAAAGTTCAGATCAAGGTCAGGAACAAAGAAACAGCTGAATACCAAACAGGATATCTGT
GGTAAGCGGTTCCTGCCCCGGCTCAGGGCCAAGAACAGATGAGACAGCTGAGTGATGGGCCAAACAGGAT
ATCTGTGGTAAGCAGTTCCTGCCCCGGCTCGGGGCCAAGAACAGATGGTCCCCAGATGCGGTCCAGCCCT
CAGCAGTTTCTAGTGAATCATCAGATGTTTCCAGGGTGCCCCAAGGACCTGAAAATGACCCTGTACCTTA
TTTGAACTAACCAATCAGTTCGCTTCTCGCTTCTGTTCGCGCGCTTCCGCTCTCCGAGCTCAATAAAAGA
GCCCACAACCCCTCACTCGGCGCGCCAGTCTTCCGATAGACTGCGTCGCCCGGGTACCCGTATTCCCAAT
AAAGCCTCTTGCTGTTTGCATCCGAATCGTGGTCTCGCTGTTCCTTGGGAGGGTCTCCTCTGAGTGATTG
ACTACCCACGACGGGGGTCTTTCATTTGGGGGCTCGTCCGGGATTTGGAGACCCCTGCCCAGGGACCACC
GACCCACCACCGGGAGGTAAGCTGGCCAGCAACTTATCTGTGTCTGTCCGATTGTCTAGTGTCTATGTTT
GATGTTATGCGCCTGCGTCTGTACTAGTTAGCTAACTAGCTCTGTATCTGGCGGACCCGTGGTGGAACTG
ACGAGTTCTGAACACCCGGCCGCAACCCTGGGAGACGTCCCAGGGACTTTGGGGGCCGTTTTTGTGGCCC
GACCTGAGGAAGGGAGTCGATGTGGAATCCGACCCCGTCAGGATATGTGGTTCTGGTAGGAGACGAGAAC
CTAAAACAGTTCCCGCCTCCGTCTGAATTTTTGCTTTCGGTTTGGAACCGAAGCCGCGCGTCTTGTCTGC
TGCAGCGCTGCAGCATCGTTCTGTGTTGTCTCTGTCTGACTGTGTTTCTGTATTTGTCTGAAAATTAGGG
CCAGACTGTTACCACTCCCTTAAGTTTGACCTTAGGTCACTGGAAAGATGTCGAGCGGATCGCTCACAAC
CAGTCGGTAGATGTCAAGAAGAGACGTTGGGTTACCTTCTGCTCTGCAGAATGGCCAACCTTTAACGTCG
GATGGCCGCGAGACGGCACCTTTAACCGAGACCTCATCACCCAGGTTAAGATCAAGGTCTTTTCACCTGG
CCCGCATGGACACCCAGACCAGGTCCCCTACATCGTGACCTGGGAAGCCTTGGCTTTTGACCCCCCTCCC
TGGGTCAAGCCCTTTGTACACCCTAAGCCTCCGCCTCCTCTTCCTCCATCCGCCCCGTCTCTCCCCCTTG
AACCTCCTCGTTCGACCCCGCCTCGATCCTCCCTTTATCCAGCCCTCACTCCTTCTCTAGGCGCCGGAAT
GATCCCCCGGGCTGCAGGTCGGCCGCCACGACCGGTGCCGCCACCATCCCCTGACCCACGCCCCTGACCC
CTCACAAGGAGACGACCTTCCATGACCGAGTACAAGCCCACGGTGCGCCTCGCCACCCGCGACGACGTCC
CCCGGGCCGTACGCACCCTCGCCGCCGCGTTCGCCGACTACCCCGCCACGCGCCACACCGTCGACCCGGA
CCGCCACATCGAGCGGGTCACCGAGCTGCAAGAACTCTTCCTCACGCGCGTCGGGCTCGACATCGGCAAG
GTGTGGGTCGCGGACGACGGCGCCGCGGTGGCGGTCTGGACCACGCCGGAGAGCGTCGAAGCGGGGGCGG
TGTTCGCCGAGATCGGCCCGCGCATGGCCGAGTTGAGCGGTTCCCGGCTGGCCGCGCAGCAACAGATGGA
AGGCCTCCTGGCGCCGCACCGGCCCAAGGAGCCCGCGTGGTTCCTGGCCACCGTCGGCGTCTCGCCCGAC
CACCAGGGCAAGGGTCTGGGCAGCGCCGTCGTGCTCCCCGGAGTGGAGGCGGCCGAGCGCGCCGGGGTGC
CCGCCTTCCTGGAGACCTCCGCGCCCCGCAACCTCCCCTTCTACGAGCGGCTCGGCTTCACCGTCACCGC
CGACGTCGAGGTGCCCGAAGGACCGCGCACCTGGTGCATGACCCGCAAGCCCGGTGCCTGACGCCCGCCC
CACGACCCGCAGCGCCCGACCGAAAGGAGCGCACGACCCCATGGCTCCGACCGAAGCCACCCGGGGCGGC
CCCGCCGACCCCGCACCCGCCCCCGAGGCCCACCGACTCTAGTAATAGTAATCAATTACGGGGTCATTAG
TTCATAGCCCATATATGGAGTTCCG
